Addgene plasmid #199611: pEGFPC2-gephyrin C4a
Purpose: Encodes N-terminal eGFP-tagged gephyrin including the C4a splice cassette for expression in mammalian cells.
Depositing lab: Shiva Tyagarajan. Depositing organization: University of Zurich. Publication: A DARPin-based molecular toolset to probe gephyrin and inhibitory synapse biology. Campbell BFN, Dittmann A, Dreier B, Pluckthun A, Tyagarajan SK. Elife. 2022 Oct 31;11:e80895. doi: 10.7554/eLife.80895. PubMed 36314779.
Backbone
  Vector backbone: pEGFPC2
  Backbone manufacturer: Clontech
  Backbone size w/o insert (bp): 4700
  Vector type: Mammalian Expression
  Selectable markers: Neomycin (select with G418)
Growth in bacteria
  Bacterial resistance: Kanamycin, 50 μg/mL
  Growth temperature: 37°C
  Growth strain: NEB Stable
  Copy number: High Copy
Gene/Insert
  Gene/Insert name: Gephyrin
  Species: R. norvegicus (rat)
  Mutation: C4a casette insertion
  Entrez Gene: Gphn (a.k.a. Geph)
  Promoter: CMV
  Tag / fusion protein: EGFP (N terminal on backbone)
  Cloning method: Restriction Enzyme; 5′ cloning site XhoI (unknown if destroyed); 3′ cloning site KpnI (unknown if destroyed)
  Sequencing primers: 5′ CGCAAATGGGCGGTAGGCGTG
Terms and licenses: Academic/Nonprofit Terms; Industry Terms: Not Available to Industry
Depositor comments: Gephyrin C4a cassette encodes ARLPSCSSTYSVSE after K288 (expressed in neurons and promotes oligomerization of gephyrin molecules for synapse scaffolding. Inhibitory synapse distribution for C4a and P1 variant of gephyrin currently unknown)
How to cite: pEGFPC2-gephyrin C4a was a gift from Shiva Tyagarajan (Addgene plasmid # 199611 ; http://n2t.net/addgene:199611 ; RRID:Addgene_199611)
