[The description below was written by a language model from this plasmid's Addgene catalogue record and pLannotate feature annotations shown in this document.]
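Description:
pEGFPC2-gephyrin C4a is a mammalian expression plasmid of about 7 kb, built on the Clontech pEGFPC2 backbone. It produces rat gephyrin (Gphn) fused at its N-terminus to EGFP. The human cytomegalovirus immediate-early enhancer and promoter drive a single open reading frame in which EGFP is followed by a short remnant of the multiple cloning site and then the gephyrin coding sequence, which was inserted between the XhoI and KpnI sites. The transcript is terminated by the SV40 polyadenylation signal. The gephyrin variant carries the C4a splice cassette, a short peptide insertion after lysine 288. The depositor notes that this cassette is expressed in neurons and promotes gephyrin oligomerization for synaptic scaffolding, and that the inhibitory-synapse distribution of this variant compared with the P1 variant is not yet known.

The plasmid is propagated in bacteria through a high-copy ColE1/pUC-type origin, and an f1 origin is also present for single-stranded DNA production. Selection relies on one Tn5 aminoglycoside phosphotransferase gene (NeoR/KanR) placed behind tandem promoters. A bacterial bla-type promoter gives kanamycin resistance in E. coli, while the SV40 enhancer/early promoter gives G418 resistance in mammalian cells, with the HSV TK polyadenylation signal ending the cassette. The small annotated fragments of SV40 large T antigen, ble and bGH poly(A) are probably backbone remnants or incidental sequence matches rather than functional parts.

The construct is intended for transfection into mammalian cells to visualize and study a fluorescently labelled, splice-defined gephyrin isoform. It was deposited alongside work developing DARPin-based tools for probing gephyrin and inhibitory synapse biology.
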