Features (pLannotate 1.2.2; 15 found; start..end, strand, type, name):
     61..364     +  enhancer       CMV enhancer: human cytomegalovirus immediate early enhancer
    365..568     +  promoter       CMV promoter: human cytomegalovirus (CMV) immediate early promoter
    613..1329    +  CDS            EGFP: EGFP is a basic (constitutively fluorescent) green fluorescent protein published in 1996, derived from Aequorea victoria. It is reported to be a rapidly-maturing weak dimer with moderate acid sensitivity.
   1335..1357    +  misc_feature   MCS (fragment): multiple cloning site
   1357..3618    +  CDS            Gphn (sequence partly withheld): GEPH_RAT - Also known as Gph. Experimental evidence at protein level: Swiss-Prot protein existence level 1. Has also a catalytic activity and catalyzes two steps in the biosynthesis of the molybdenum cofactor. In the first step, molybdopterin is adenylated. Subsequently, molybdate is inserted into adenylated molybdopterin and AMP is released. From Rattus norvegicus (Rat).
   3654..3738    +  CDS            large T antigen (fragment): large T antigen from SV40 (simian virus 40)
   3761..3882    +  polyA_signal   SV40 poly(A) signal: SV40 polyadenylation signal
   3916..4344    -  rep_origin     f1 ori (sequence partly withheld): f1 bacteriophage origin of replication; arrow indicates direction of (+) strand synthesis
   4371..4475    +  promoter       AmpR promoter: bla
   4477..4834    +  promoter       SV40 promoter: SV40 enhancer and early promoter
   4869..5663    +  CDS            NeoR/KanR: aminoglycoside phosphotransferase from Tn5; aph(3')-II (or nptII); confers resistance to neomycin, kanamycin, and G418 (Geneticin®)
   5684..5836    +  CDS            ble (fragment): BLE_KLEPN - Experimental evidence at protein level: Swiss-Prot protein existence level 1. Binding protein with a strong affinity to the bleomycin family of antibiotics. Binds to CL990; an antimitotic-antibiotic compound. From Klebsiella pneumoniae.
   5895..5942    +  polyA_signal   HSV TK poly(A) signal: herpes simplex virus thymidine kinase polyadenylation signal (Cole and Stacy, 1985)
   6033..6049    -  polyA_signal   bGH poly(A) signal (fragment): bovine growth hormone polyadenylation signal
   6271..6859    +  rep_origin     ori: high-copy-number ColE1/pMB1/pBR322/pUC origin of replication
>Addgene plasmid #199611 | pEGFPC2-gephyrin C4a | addgene full sequence | sequence record 391804 | Addgene NGS Result
TAGTTATTAATAGTAATCAATTACGGGGTCATTAGTTCATAGCCCATATATGGAGTTCCGCGTTACATAA
CTTACGGTAAATGGCCCGCCTGGCTGACCGCCCAACGACCCCCGCCCATTGACGTCAATAATGACGTATG
TTCCCATAGTAACGCCAATAGGGACTTTCCATTGACGTCAATGGGTGGAGTATTTACGGTAAACTGCCCA
CTTGGCAGTACATCAAGTGTATCATATGCCAAGTACGCCCCCTATTGACGTCAATGACGGTAAATGGCCC
GCCTGGCATTATGCCCAGTACATGACCTTATGGGACTTTCCTACTTGGCAGTACATCTACGTATTAGTCA
TCGCTATTACCATGGTGATGCGGTTTTGGCAGTACATCAATGGGCGTGGATAGCGGTTTGACTCACGGGG
ATTTCCAAGTCTCCACCCCATTGACGTCAATGGGAGTTTGTTTTGGCACCAAAATCAACGGGACTTTCCA
AAATGTCGTAACAACTCCGCCCCATTGACGCAAATGGGCGGTAGGCGTGTACGGTGGGAGGTCTATATAA
GCAGAGCTGGTTTAGTGAACCGTCAGATCCGCTAGCGCTACCGGTCGCCACCATGGTGAGCAAGGGCGAG
GAGCTGTTCACCGGGGTGGTGCCCATCCTGGTCGAGCTGGACGGCGACGTAAACGGCCACAAGTTCAGCG
TGTCCGGCGAGGGCGAGGGCGATGCCACCTACGGCAAGCTGACCCTGAAGTTCATCTGCACCACCGGCAA
GCTGCCCGTGCCCTGGCCCACCCTCGTGACCACCCTGACCTACGGCGTGCAGTGCTTCAGCCGCTACCCC
GACCACATGAAGCAGCACGACTTCTTCAAGTCCGCCATGCCCGAAGGCTACGTCCAGGAGCGCACCATCT
TCTTCAAGGACGACGGCAACTACAAGACCCGCGCCGAGGTGAAGTTCGAGGGCGACACCCTGGTGAACCG
CATCGAGCTGAAGGGCATCGACTTCAAGGAGGACGGCAACATCCTGGGGCACAAGCTGGAGTACAACTAC
AACAGCCACAACGTCTATATCATGGCCGACAAGCAGAAGAACGGCATCAAGGTGAACTTCAAGATCCGCC
ACAACATCGAGGACGGCAGCGTGCAGCTCGCCGACCACTACCAGCAGAACACCCCCATCGGCGACGGCCC
CGTGCTGCTGCCCGACAACCACTACCTGAGCACCCAGTCCGCCCTGAGCAAAGACCCCAACGAGAAGCGC
GATCACATGGTCCTGCTGGAGTTCGTGACCGCCGCCGGGATCACTCTCGGCATGGACGAGCTGTACAAGT
CCGGCCGGACTCAGATCTCGAGCTCAATGGCGACCGAGGGAATGATCCTCACAAACCACGACCATCAAAT
CCGTGTCGGAGTCCTCACAGTGAGTGATAGCTGCTTCAGGAATCTTGCAGAAGACCGCAGTGGGATAAAT
CTAAAAGATCTCGTCCAGGATCCTTCTTTGTTGGGTGGGACTATATCAGCATACAAGATAGTACCAGATG
AAATAGAAGAAATCAAGGAAACACTCATAGACTGGTGTGATGAGAAGGAACTTAATTTGATATTAACAAC
TGGCGGAACAGGGTTTGCACCACGAGATGTCACTCCAGAGGCCACAAAAGAAGTAATAGAACGGGAAGCG
CCAGGGATGGCCCTGGCAATGCTGATGGGATCACTTAATGTTGCACCTCTGGGCATGCTCTCTAGACCAG
TGTGTGGAATAAGAGGGAAAACTCTGATAATTAACCTGCCTGGTAGCAAGAAAGGATCTCAGGAATGCTT
TCAGTTCATACTGCCAGCTCTACCTCATGCCATTGACCTTTTACGTGATGCCATTGTAAAAGTAAAGGAG
GTGCATGATGAACTTGAAGATTTACCTTCCCCACCACCTCCTCTTTCTCCACCTCCTACAACTAGCCCAC
ATAAGCAGACAGAAGACAAAGGAGTTCAGTGTGAAGAGGAGGAAGAAGAAAAGAAAGACAGTGGTGTAGC
TTCGACAGAAGATAGTTCCTCATCACATATTACTGCAGCAGCTCTTGCTGCAAAGATTCCAGACTCCATC
ATTTCTCGTGGCGTTCAGGTGCTCCCACGAGACACAGCCTCCCTTAGCACTACTCCTTCAGAGTCGCCCC
GTGCCCAGGCTACATCTCGCCTCTCTACAGCTTCTTGTCCAACACCAAAACAAATTAGACGGCCGGATGA
AAGCAAAGGAGTTGCTAGTAGAGTTGGATCCCTCAAAGTCCAGTCCAGGTGCAGCAGCAAGGAGAACATT
CTAAGAGCCAGTCACAGTGCTGTAGATATCACCAAGGTGGCTAGAAGACATCGCATGTCTCCTTTTCCTC
TGACGTCTATGGACAAAGCCTTCATTACAGTTCTGGAGATGACTCCGGTGCTTGGTACAGAAATCATCAA
TTACCGAGATGGAATGGGGCGAGTCCTTGCTCAAGATGTGTATGCAAAAGACAACCTACCCCCATTCCCA
GCATCAGTAAAAGATGGCTATGCTGTTCGAGCTGCTGATGGTCCAGGAGATCGTTTCATCATTGGGGAAT
CCCAAGCTGGTGAACAGCCAACTCAGACAGTAATGCCCGGACAAGTGATGCGGGTTACAACAGGTGCTCC
AATCCCCTGCGGTGCTGATGCAGTAGTGCAAGTTGAAGATACTGAACTCATCAGGGAATCAGATGATGGT
ACTGAAGAACTTGAAGTGCGAATTCTGGTGCAAGCTCGGCCAGGCCAAGACATCAGACCCATCGGCCACG
ACATTAAAAGAGGGGAGTGTGTTTTGGCAAAAGGAACCCATATGGGCCCTTCAGAAATTGGTCTCCTTGC
AACTGTAGGTGTCACAGAAGTTGAAGTTAATAAGTTT
[465 nt withheld, positions 2908-3372]
CCAACCATCATCAAAGCTAGGTTATCATGTGACGTAAAGCTGGACCCTCGCCCAGAATACCACCGGTGTA
TACTGACTTGGCATCACCAAGAACCACTGCCCTGGGCCCAGAGTACAGGTAATCAGATGAGCAGCCGTCT
GATGAGCATGCGCAGTGCCAATGGATTGCTGATGCTACCTCCAAAGACAGAGCAGTATGTGGAACTTCAC
AAAGGCGAGGTGGTGGACGTCATGGTCATCGGACGGTACCGCGGGCCCGGGATCCACCGGATCTAGATAA
CTGATCATAATCAGCCATACCACATTTGTAGAGGTTTTACTTGCTTTAAAAAACCTCCCACACCTCCCCC
TGAACCTGAAACATAAAATGAATGCAATTGTTGTTGTTAACTTGTTTATTGCAGCTTATAATGGTTACAA
ATAAAGCAATAGCATCACAAATTTCACAAATAAAGCATTTTTTTCACTGCATTCTAGTTGTGGTTTGTCC
AAACTCATCAATGTATCTTAACGCGTAAATTGTAAGCGTTAATATTTTGTTAAAATTCGCGTTAAATTTT
TGTTAAATCAGCTCATTTTTTAACCAATAGGCCGAAATCGGCAAAATCCCTTATAAATCAAAAGAATAGA
CCGAGATAGGGT
[37 nt withheld, positions 4015-4051]
AAAGAACGTGGACTCCAACGTCAAAGG
[49 nt withheld, positions 4079-4127]
T
[91 nt withheld, positions 4129-4219]
G
[124 nt withheld, positions 4221-4344]
CAGGTGGCACTTTTCGGGGAAATGTGCGCGGAACCCCTATTTGTTTATTTTTCTAAATACATTCAAATAT
GTATCCGCTCATGAGACAATAACCCTGATAAATGCTTCAATAATATTGAAAAAGGAAGAGTCCTGAGGCG
GAAAGAACCAGCTGTGGAATGTGTGTCAGTTAGGGTGTGGAAAGTCCCCAGGCTCCCCAGCAGGCAGAAG
TATGCAAAGCATGCATCTCAATTAGTCAGCAACCAGGTGTGGAAAGTCCCCAGGCTCCCCAGCAGGCAGA
AGTATGCAAAGCATGCATCTCAATTAGTCAGCAACCATAGTCCCGCCCCTAACTCCGCCCATCCCGCCCC
TAACTCCGCCCAGTTCCGCCCATTCTCCGCCCCATGGCTGACTAATTTTTTTTATTTATGCAGAGGCCGA
GGCCGCCTCGGCCTCTGAGCTATTCCAGAAGTAGTGAGGAGGCTTTTTTGGAGGCCTAGGCTTTTGCAAA
GATCGATCAAGAGACAGGATGAGGATCGTTTCGCATGATTGAACAAGATGGATTGCACGCAGGTTCTCCG
GCCGCTTGGGTGGAGAGGCTATTCGGCTATGACTGGGCACAACAGACAATCGGCTGCTCTGATGCCGCCG
TGTTCCGGCTGTCAGCGCAGGGGCGCCCGGTTCTTTTTGTCAAGACCGACCTGTCCGGTGCCCTGAATGA
ACTGCAAGACGAGGCAGCGCGGCTATCGTGGCTGGCCACGACGGGCGTTCCTTGCGCAGCTGTGCTCGAC
GTTGTCACTGAAGCGGGAAGGGACTGGCTGCTATTGGGCGAAGTGCCGGGGCAGGATCTCCTGTCATCTC
ACCTTGCTCCTGCCGAGAAAGTATCCATCATGGCTGATGCAATGCGGCGGCTGCATACGCTTGATCCGGC
TACCTGCCCATTCGACCACCAAGCGAAACATCGCATCGAGCGAGCACGTACTCGGATGGAAGCCGGTCTT
GTCGATCAGGATGATCTGGACGAAGAGCATCAGGGGCTCGCGCCAGCCGAACTGTTCGCCAGGCTCAAGG
CGAGCATGCCCGACGGCGAGGATCTCGTCGTGACCCATGGCGATGCCTGCTTGCCGAATATCATGGTGGA
AAATGGCCGCTTTTCTGGATTCATCGACTGTGGCCGGCTGGGTGTGGCGGACCGCTATCAGGACATAGCG
TTGGCTACCCGTGATATTGCTGAAGAGCTTGGCGGCGAATGGGCTGACCGCTTCCTCGTGCTTTACGGTA
TCGCCGCTCCCGATTCGCAGCGCATCGCCTTCTATCGCCTTCTTGACGAGTTCTTCTGAGCGGGACTCTG
GGGTTCGAAATGACCGACCAAGCGACGCCCAACCTGCCATCACGAGATTTCGATTCCACCGCCGCCTTCT
ATGAAAGGTTGGGCTTCGGAATCGTTTTCCGGGACGCCGGCTGGATGATCCTCCAGCGCGGGGATCTCAT
GCTGGAGTTCTTCGCCCACCCTAGGGGGAGGCTAACTGAAACACGGAAGGAGACAATACCGGAAGGAACC
CGCGCTATGACGGCAATAAAAAGACAGAATAAAACGCACGGTGTTGGGTCGTTTGTTCATAAACGCGGGG
TTCGGTCCCAGGGCTGGCACTCTGTCGATACCCCACCGAGACCCCATTGGGGCCAATACGCCCGCGTTTC
TTCCTTTTCCCCACCCCACCCCCCAAGTTCGGGTGAAGGCCCAGGGCTCGCAGCCAACGTCGGGGCGGCA
GGCCCTGCCATAGCCTCAGGTTACTCATATATACTTTAGATTGATTTAAAACTTCATTTTTAATTTAAAA
GGATCTAGGTGAAGATCCTTTTTGATAATCTCATGACCAAAATCCCTTAACGTGAGTTTTCGTTCCACTG
AGCGTCAGACCCCGTAGAAAAGATCAAAGGATCTTCTTGAGATCCTTTTTTTCTGCGCGTAATCTGCTGC
TTGCAAACAAAAAAACCACCGCTACCAGCGGTGGTTTGTTTGCCGGATCAAGAGCTACCAACTCTTTTTC
CGAAGGTAACTGGCTTCAGCAGAGCGCAGATACCAAATACTGTTCTTCTAGTGTAGCCGTAGTTAGGCCA
CCACTTCAAGAACTCTGTAGCACCGCCTACATACCTCGCTCTGCTAATCCTGTTACCAGTGGCTGCTGCC
AGTGGCGATAAGTCGTGTCTTACCGGGTTGGACTCAAGACGATAGTTACCGGATAAGGCGCAGCGGTCGG
GCTGAACGGGGGGTTCGTGCACACAGCCCAGCTTGGAGCGAACGACCTACACCGAACTGAGATACCTACA
GCGTGAGCTATGAGAAAGCGCCACGCTTCCCGAAGGGAGAAAGGCGGACAGGTATCCGGTAAGCGGCAGG
GTCGGAACAGGAGAGCGCACGAGGGAGCTTCCAGGGGGAAACGCCTGGTATCTTTATAGTCCTGTCGGGT
TTCGCCACCTCTGACTTGAGCGTCGATTTTTGTGATGCTCGTCAGGGGGGCGGAGCCTATGGAAAAACGC
CAGCAACGCGGCCTTTTTACGGTTCCTGGCCTTTTGCTGGCCTTTTGCTCACATGTTCTTTCCTGCGTTA
TCCCCTGATTCTGTGGATAACCGTATTACCGCCATGCAT
